>Addgene plasmid #127685 | OpHA-delta C6-Y98A | addgene full sequence | sequence record 250783 | Addgene NGS Result
TGGCGAATGGG
[124 nt withheld, positions 12-135]
C
[91 nt withheld, positions 137-227]
A
[49 nt withheld, positions 229-277]
CCTTTGACGTTGGAGTCCACGTTCTTT
[37 nt withheld, positions 305-341]
ACCCTATCTCGGTCTATTCTTTTGATTTATAAGGGATTTTGCCGATTTCGGCCTATTGGTTAAAAAATGA
GCTGATTTAACAAAAATTTAACGCGAATTTTAACAAAATATTAACGCTTACAATTTAGGTGGCACTTTTC
GGGGAAATGTGCGCGGAACCCCTATTTGTTTATTTTTCTAAATACATTCAAATATGTATCCGCTCATGAA
TTAATTCTTAGAAAAACTCATCGAGCATCAAATGAAACTGCAATTTATTCATATCAGGATTATCAATACC
ATATTTTTGAAAAAGCCGTTTCTGTAATGAAGGAGAAAACTCACCGAGGCAGTTCCATAGGATGGCAAGA
TCCTGGTATCGGTCTGCGATTCCGACTCGTCCAACATCAATACAACCTATTAATTTCCCCTCGTCAAAAA
TAAGGTTATCAAGTGAGAAATCACCATGAGTGACGACTGAATCCGGTGAGAATGGCAAAAGTTTATGCAT
TTCTTTCCAGACTTGTTCAACAGGCCAGCCATTACGCTCGTCATCAAAATCACTCGCATCAACCAAACCG
TTATTCATTCGTGATTGCGCCTGAGCGAGACGAAATACGCGATCGCTGTTAAAAGGACAATTACAAACAG
GAATCGAATGCAACCGGCGCAGGAACACTGCCAGCGCATCAACAATATTTTCACCTGAATCAGGATATTC
TTCTAATACCTGGAATGCTGTTTTCCCGGGGATCGCAGTGGTGAGTAACCATGCATCATCAGGAGTACGG
ATAAAATGCTTGATGGTCGGAAGAGGCATAAATTCCGTCAGCCAGTTTAGTCTGACCATCTCATCTGTAA
CATCATTGGCAACGCTACCTTTGCCATGTTTCAGAAACAACTCTGGCGCATCGGGCTTCCCATACAATCG
ATAGATTGTCGCACCTGATTGCCCGACATTATCGCGAGCCCATTTATACCCATATAAATCAGCATCCATG
TTGGAATTTAATCGCGGCCTAGAGCAAGACGTTTCCCGTTGAATATGGCTCATAACACCCCTTGTATTAC
TGTTTATGTAAGCAGACAGTTTTATTGTTCATGACCAAAATCCCTTAACGTGAGTTTTCGTTCCACTGAG
CGTCAGACCGTAGAAAAGATCAAAGGATCTTCTTGAGATCCTTTTTTTCTGCGCGTAATCTGCTGCTTGC
AAACAAAAAAACCACCGCTACCAGCGGTGGTTTGTTTGCCGGATCAAGAGCTACCAACTCTTTTTCCGAA
GGTAACTGGCTTCAGCAGAGCGCAGATACCAAATACTGTCCTTCTAGTGTAGCCGTAGTTAGGCCACCAC
TTCAAGAACTCTGTAGCACCGCCTACATACCTCGCTCTGCTAATCCTGTTACCAGTGGCTGCTGCCAGTG
GCGATAAGTCGTGTCTTACCGGGTTGGACTCAAGACGATAGTTACCGGATAAGGCGCAGCGGTCGGGCTG
AACGGGGGGTTCGTGCACACAGCCCAGCTTGGAGCGAACGACCTACACCGAACTGAGATACCTACAGCGT
GAGCTATGAGAAAGCGCCACGCTTCCCGAAGGGAGAAAGGCGGACAGGTATCCGGTAAGCGGCAGGGTCG
GAACAGGAGAGCGCACGAGGGAGCTTCCAGGGGGAAACGCCTGGTATCTTTATAGTCCTGTCGGGTTTCG
CCACCTCTGACTTGAGCGTCGATTTTTGTGATGCTCGTCAGGGGGGCGGAGCCTATGGAAAAACGCCAGC
AACGCGGCCTTTTTACGGTTCCTGGCCTTTTGCTGGCCTTTTGCTCACATGTTCTTTCCTGCGTTATCCC
CTGATTCTGTGGATAACCGTATTACCGCCTTTGAGTGAGCTGATACCGCTCGCCGCAGCCGAACGACCGA
GCGCAGCGAGTCAGTGAGCGAGGAAGCGGAAGAGCGCCTGATGCGGTATTTTCTCCTTACGCATCTGTGC
GGTATTTCACACCGCAATGGTGCACTCTCAGTACAATCTGCTCTGATGCCGCATAGTTAAGCCAGTATAC
ACTCCGCTATCGCTACGTGACTGGGTCATGGCTGCGCCCCGACACCCGCCAACACCCGCTGACGCGCCCT
GACGGGCTTGTCTGCTCCCGGCATCCGCTTACAGACAAGCTGTGACCGTCTCCGGGAGCTGCATGTGTCA
GAGGTTTTCACCGTCATCACCGAAACGCGCGAGGCAGCTGCGGTAAAGCTCATCAGCGTGGTCGTGAAGC
GATTCACAGATGTCTGCCTGTTCATCCGCGTCCAGCTCGTTGAGTTTCTCCAGAAGCGTTAATGTCTGGC
TTCTGATAAAGCGGGCCATGTTAAGGGCGGTTTTTTCCTGTTTGGTCACTGATGCCTCCGTGTAAGGGGG
ATTTCTGTTCATGGGGGTAATGATACCGATGAAACGAGAGAGGATGCTCACGATACGGGTTACTGATGAT
GAACATGCCCGGTTACTGGAACGTTGTGAGGGTAAACAACTGGCGGTATGGATGCGGCGGGACCAGAGAA
AAATCACTCAGGGTCAATGCCAGCGCTTCGTTAATACAGATGTAGGTGTTCCACAGGGTAGCCAGCAGCA
TCCTGCGATGCAGATCCGGAACATAATGGTGCAGGGCGCTGACTTCCGCGTTTCCAGACTTTACGAAACA
CGGAAACCGAAGACCATTCATGTTGTTGCTCAGGTCGCAGACGTTTTGCAGCAGCAGTCGCTTCACGTTC
GCTCGCGTATCGGTGATTCATTCTGCTAACCAGTAAGGCAACCCCGCCAGCCTAGCCGGGTCCTCAACGA
CAGGAGCACGATCATGCGCACCCGTGGGGCCGCCATGCCGGCGATAATGGCCTGCTTCTCGCCGAAACGT
TTGGTGGCGGGACCAGTGACGAAGGCTTGAGCGAGGGCGTGCAAGATTCCGAATACCGCAAGCGACAGGC
CGATCATCGTCGCGCTCCAGCGAAAGCGGTCCTCGCCGAAAATGACCCAGAGCGCTGCCGGCACCTGTCC
TACGAGTTGCATGATAAAGAAGACAGTCATAAGTGCGGCGACGATAGTCATGCCCCGCGCCCACCGGAAG
GAGCTGACTGGGTTGAAGGCTCTCAAGGGCATCGGTCGAGATCCCGGTGCCTAATGAGTGAGCTAACTTA
CATTAATTGCGTTGCGCTCACTGCCCGCTTTCCAGTCGGGAAACCTGTCGTGCCAGCTGCATTAATGAAT
CGGCCAACGCGCGGGGAGAGGCGGTTTGCGTATTGGGCGCCAGGGTGGTTTTTCTTTTCACCAGTGAGAC
GGGCAACAGCTGATTGCCCTTCACCGCCTGGCCCTGAGAGAGTTGCAGCAAGCGGTCCACGCTGGTTTGC
CCCAGCAGGCGAAAATCCTGTTTGATGGTGGTTAACGGCGGGATATAACATGAGCTGTCTTCGGTATCGT
CGTATCCCACTACCGAGATATCCGCACCAACGCGCAGCCCGGACTCGGTAATGGCGCGCATTGCGCCCAG
CGCCATCTGATCGTTGGCAACCAGCATCGCAGTGGGAACGATGCCCTCATTCAGCATTTGCATGGTTTGT
TGAAAACCGGACATGGCACTCCAGTCGCCTTCCCGTTCCGCTATCGGCTGAATTTGATTGCGAGTGAGAT
ATTTATGCCAGCCAGCCAGACGCAGACGCGCCGAGACAGAACTTAATGGGCCCGCTAACAGCGCGATTTG
CTGGTGACCCAATGCGACCAGATGCTCCACGCCCAGTCGCGTACCGTCTTCATGGGAGAAAATAATACTG
TTGATGGGTGTCTGGTCAGAGACATCAAGAAATAACGCCGGAACATTAGTGCAGGCAGCTTCCACAGCAA
TGGCATCCTGGTCATCCAGCGGATAGTTAATGATCAGCCCACTGACGCGTTGCGCGAGAAGATTGTGCAC
CGCCGCTTTACAGGCTTCGACGCCGCTTCGTTCTACCATCGACACCACCACGCTGGCACCCAGTTGATCG
GCGCGAGATTTAATCGCCGCGACAATTTGCGACGGCGCGTGCAGGGCCAGACTGGAGGTGGCAACGCCAA
TCAGCAACGACTGTTTGCCCGCCAGTTGTTGTGCCACGCGGTTGGGAATGTAATTCAGCTCCGCCATCGC
CGCTTCCACTTTTTCCCGCGTTTTCGCAGAAACGTGGCTGGCCTGGTTCACCACGCGGGAAACGGTCTGA
TAAGAGACACCGGCATACTCTGCGACATCGTATAACGTTACTGGTTTCACATTCACCACCCTGAATTGAC
TCTCTTCCGGGCGCTATCATGCCATACCGCGAAAGGTTTTGCGCCATTCGATGGTGTCCGGGATCTCGAC
GCTCTCCCTTATGCGACTCCTGCATTAGGAAGCAGCCCAGTAGTAGGTTGAGGCCGTTGAGCACCGCCGC
CGCAAGGAATGGTGCATGCAAGGAGATGGCGCCCAACAGTCCCCCGGCCACGGGGCCTGCCACCATACCC
ACGCCGAAACAAGCGCTCATGAGCCCGAAGTGGCGAGCCCGATCTTCCCCATCGGTGATGTCGGCGATAT
AGGCGCCAGCAACCGCACCTGTGGCGCCGGTGATGCCGGCCACGATGCGTCCGGCGTAGAGGATCGAGAT
CTCGATCCCGCGAAATTAATACGACTCACTATAGGGGAATTGTGAGCGGATAACAATTCCCCTCTAGAAA
TAATTTTGTTTAACTTTAAGAAGGAGATATACATATGGAGCATCATCATCATCATCATCATCATGAGAAT
CTGTATTTCCAGGGCACTTCCACTCAGACCAAAGCTGGCTCACTCACCATCGTCGGTACCGGTATCGAGA
GTATCGGACAAATGACGCTTCAGGCGTTGTCCTACATCGAAGCCGCCGCGAAGGTTTTCTACTGCGTCAT
CGACCCCGCCACTGAGGCATTCATCCTCACCAAGAACAAGAACTGCGTTGACTTGTATCAGTATTACGAC
AATGGCAAGTCCAGATTGAACACTTACACCCAAATGTCAGAGCTCATGGTCAGGGAAGTCCGCAAGGGCC
TCGATGTCGTGGGCGTCTTCGCCGGCCACCCAGGAGTGTTCGTGAACCCGTCTCACCGAGCTCTGGCTAT
CGCCAAGAGTGAAGGCTACCGAGCGAGGATGCTTCCAGGCGTGTCTGCGGAAGATTGTCTCTTCGCGGAC
TTGTGCATTGATCCTTCGAACCCGGGTTGCCTGACCTACGAGGCATCGGATTTCCTGATCAGGGATCGCC
CGGTCAGCATCCACAGTCACTTGGTCCTGTTCCAAGTCGGATGCGTCGGTATCGCCGACTTCAACTTCAC
TGGATTCGACAACAACAAATTCGGCGTTCTCGTCGACCGTCTCGAGCAAGAATACGGCGCCGAGCACCCT
GTCGTCCATTACATCGCAGCTATGATGCCACACCAAGACCCAGTCACCGATAAATACACCGTCGCGCAGC
TCCGTGAGCCCGAGATCGCGAAGCGTGTTGGCGGTGTCTCGACTTTCTACATCCCTCCCAAGGCCAGGAA
AGCATCGAACTTGGACATCATAAGGCGCCTAGAGCTCTTGCCTGCTGGGCAAGTTCCCGACAAGAAAGCG
CGTATTTACCCGGCCAACCAGTGGGAGCCCGATGTTCCCGAAGTCGAACCCTACAGACCATCTGACCAGG
CTGCCATCGCTCAGTTGGCTGACCACGCTCCTCCTGAGCAATATCAACCTCTTGCTACTTCGAAAGCCAT
GTCTGATGTTATGACGAAGTTGGCTTTGGATCCCAAGGCACTCGCCGACTACAAAGCTGATCACCGCGCC
TTTGCTCAATCTGTCCCCGACTTGACGCCTCAGGAGCGTGCGGCTTTGGAGCTCGGTGATTCGTGGGCTA
TTCGTTGCGCGATGAAGAATATGCCCTCGTCGCTCTTGGACGCTGCTCGTGAATCCGGCGAAGAGGCATC
CCAAAACGGTTTCCCATGGGTCATCGTCGTTGGTGTTATCGGTGTCATCGGATAAGCGGCCGCACTCGAG
CACCACCACCACCACCACTGAGATCCGGCTGCTAACAAAGCCCGAAAGGAAGCTGAGTTGGCTGCTGCCA
CCGCTGAGCAATAACTAGCATAACCCCTTGGGGCCTCTAAACGGGTCTTGAGGGGTTTTTTGCTGAAAGG
AGGAACTATATCCGGAT
Features (pLannotate 1.2.2; 19 found; start..end, strand, type, name):
     12..440     +  rep_origin     f1 ori (sequence partly withheld): f1 bacteriophage origin of replication; arrow indicates direction of (+) strand synthesis
    493..550     +  promoter       AmpR promoter (fragment): bla
    559..1374    -  CDS            KanR: aminoglycoside phosphotransferase; aph(3')-Ia; confers resistance to kanamycin in bacteria or G418 (Geneticin®) in eukaryotes
   1494..2082    +  rep_origin     ori: high-copy-number ColE1/pMB1/pBR322/pUC origin of replication
   2268..2407    -  misc_feature   bom: basis of mobility region from pBR322
   2509..2700    -  CDS            rop: Rop protein, which maintains plasmids at low copy number; rop
   2717..3097    +  CDS            YPB1_ECOLX: Protein predicted: Swiss-Prot protein existence level 4. From Escherichia coli.
   3169..3460    -  CDS            TcR (fragment): tetracycline efflux protein; tet; confers resistance to tetracycline
   3475..3496    -  protein_bind   CAP binding site: CAP binding activates transcription in the presence of cAMP. E. coli catabolite activator protein
   3509..4591    -  CDS            lacI: lac repressor; lacI; The lac repressor binds to the lac operator to inhibit transcription in E. coli. This inhibition can be relieved by adding lactose or isopropyl-β-D-thiogalactopyranoside (IPTG).
   4592..4669    -  promoter       lacI promoter: lacI
   4677..4956    -  CDS            TcR (fragment): tetracycline efflux protein; tet; confers resistance to tetracycline
   4978..4996    +  promoter       T7 promoter: promoter for bacteriophage T7 RNA polymerase
   4997..5021    +  protein_bind   lac operator: The lac repressor binds to the lac operator to inhibit transcription in E. coli. This inhibition can be relieved by adding lactose or isopropyl-β-D-thiogalactopyranoside (IPTG). lac repressor encoded by lacI
   5036..5058    +  RBS            RBS: efficient ribosome binding site from bacteriophage T7 gene 10 (Olins and Rangwala, 1989)
   5071..5089    +  CDS            capTEV™ (fragment): composite tag for in vivo biotinylation, TEV protease cleavage, and 6xHis tagging
   6362..6379    +  CDS            9xHis (fragment): 9xHis affinity tag
   6389..6438    +  CDS            SET1 (fragment): solubility-enhancement tag derived from T7 phage gene 10B
   6446..6493    +  terminator     T7 terminator: transcription terminator for bacteriophage T7 RNA polymerase
