[The description below was written by a language model from this plasmid's Addgene catalogue record and pLannotate feature annotations shown in this document.]
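Description:
OpHA-delta C6-Y98A is a bacterial expression plasmid built on the pET24 backbone for producing a His-tagged variant of OpHA in E. coli. The insert is listed as synthetic and carries the changes given in its name: a "delta C6" deletion (presumably removal of six C-terminal residues, although the record does not spell this out) and a Y98A point substitution. The associated publication concerns the enzymatic methylation of nitrogen atoms within peptide bonds, so the construct most likely served as a mutant for mechanistic or structural study of that reaction. The record does not state a specific application beyond expression.

The 6,518 nt sequence shows the usual pET layout. A T7 promoter is followed directly by a lac operator and the strong T7 gene 10 ribosome binding site, and a T7 terminator closes the unit. A plasmid-borne lacI gene with its own promoter supplies repressor, so expression depends on T7 RNA polymerase from the host and is inducible with IPTG. The open reading frame itself is not annotated, but it falls in the gap between the RBS and the terminator. A short fragment matching a His/TEV composite tag at the start of this region agrees with the catalogued N-terminal His8 tag. A second short His-type match near the 3′ end probably corresponds to the backbone's C-terminal His sequence, and the record does not indicate whether it is translated.

The plasmid is selected with kanamycin through the aph(3')-Ia gene and replicates from a ColE1/pMB1-type origin. The bom and rop elements are present, which normally moderate copy number even though the catalogue lists the plasmid as high copy. An f1 origin is also present, along with residual tetracycline-resistance fragments from the backbone lineage. The cloning sites are not recorded.
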