Addgene plasmid #127685: OpHA-delta C6-Y98A
Purpose: Bacterial expression of His-tagged OpHA-delta C6-Y98A
Depositing lab: James Naismith. Depositing organization: University of St. Andrews. Publication: A molecular mechanism for the enzymatic methylation of nitrogen atoms within peptide bonds. Song H, van der Velden NS, Shiran SL, Bleiziffer P, Zach C, Sieber R, Imani AS, Krausbeck F, Aebi M, Freeman MF, Riniker S, Kunzler M, Naismith JH. Sci Adv. 2018 Aug 24;4(8):eaat2720. doi: 10.1126/sciadv.aat2720. eCollection 2018 Aug. aat2720 PubMed 30151425.
Backbone
  Vector backbone: pET24
  Vector type: Bacterial Expression
Growth in bacteria
  Bacterial resistance: Kanamycin, 50 μg/mL
  Growth temperature: 37°C
  Growth strain: DH5alpha
  Copy number: High Copy
Gene/Insert
  Gene/Insert name: OpHA-delta C6-Y98A
  Species: Synthetic
  Mutation: delta C6-Y98A
  Tag / fusion protein: His8 (N terminal on backbone)
  Cloning method: Restriction Enzyme; 5′ cloning site unknown (unknown if destroyed); 3′ cloning site unknown (unknown if destroyed)
Terms and licenses: Academic/Nonprofit Terms; Industry Terms: Not Available to Industry
How to cite: OpHA-delta C6-Y98A was a gift from James Naismith (Addgene plasmid # 127685 ; http://n2t.net/addgene:127685 ; RRID:Addgene_127685)
